Addgene plasmid #234537: pAAV-CAG-Lck-mTagBFP2
Purpose: to label the membrane of cells with a fluorescent protein (mTagBFP2)
Depositing lab: Hajime Hirase. Depositing organization: University of Copenhagen. Publication: Genetic tools for imaging microcirculation via plasma labeling. Wang X, Vittani M, Lee AB, Knak PG, Hirase H. Anat Sci Int. 2025 Jun 27. doi: 10.1007/s12565-025-00858-x. PubMed 40576868.
Backbone
  Vector backbone: Addgene plasmid #107702
  Vector type: AAV
Growth in bacteria
  Bacterial resistance: Ampicillin, 100 μg/mL
  Growth temperature: 30°C
  Growth strain: NEB Stable
  Copy number: High Copy
Gene/Insert
  Gene/Insert name: Lck-mTagBFP2
  Species: Other
  Mutation: None
  Promoter: Short CAG
  Cloning method: Restriction Enzyme; 5′ cloning site Unknown (unknown if destroyed)
Terms and licenses: Academic/Nonprofit Terms; Industry Terms: Not Available to Industry
How to cite: pAAV-CAG-Lck-mTagBFP2 was a gift from Hajime Hirase (Addgene plasmid # 234537 ; http://n2t.net/addgene:234537 ; RRID:Addgene_234537)
