[The description below was written by a language model from this plasmid's Addgene catalogue record and pLannotate feature annotations shown in this document.]
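Description:
pAAV-CAG-Lck-mTagBFP2 is an adeno-associated virus transfer plasmid of about 5.5 kb, built on an existing pAAV backbone and intended for packaging into recombinant AAV to express a membrane-targeted blue fluorescent protein in transduced cells. In bacteria it is maintained through a high-copy ColE1/pUC-type origin and selected with ampicillin via the β-lactamase gene and its own promoter. An f1 phage origin is also present, along with short lacZα and lacI remnants that are backbone leftovers rather than functional genes. The record lists a recombination-deficient growth strain, consistent with the usual need to protect the repeat-rich ITRs from rearrangement.

The expression cassette sits between two AAV2 inverted terminal repeats, which are the cis elements needed for replication and encapsidation of the vector genome; one is annotated only as a fragment. Transcription is driven by a shortened CAG promoter, detected as a partial CMV enhancer, the chicken β-actin promoter and fragments of the chicken β-actin/rabbit β-globin chimeric intron. The small β-globin match just downstream most likely belongs to this intron/exon region. The payload is mTagBFP2, a fast-maturing monomeric blue fluorescent protein. The catalogue entry describes it as fused to an Lck tag, a short acylation motif that anchors proteins to the inner leaflet of the plasma membrane. The feature table does not annotate this motif separately, though a short unannotated gap lies just upstream of the mTagBFP2 coding sequence. A WPRE follows to enhance transcript stability and expression, and an SV40 polyadenylation signal terminates the message. The stated use is constitutive fluorescent labelling of cell membranes, and the plasmid was deposited alongside genetic tools for imaging studies.
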