Features (pLannotate 1.2.2; 17 found; start..end, strand, type, name):
    182..770     -  rep_origin     ori: high-copy-number ColE1/pMB1/pBR322/pUC origin of replication
    941..1801    -  CDS            AmpR: β-lactamase; bla; confers resistance to ampicillin, carbenicillin, and related antibiotics
   1802..1906    -  promoter       AmpR promoter: bla
   1959..2387    -  rep_origin     f1 ori (sequence partly withheld): f1 bacteriophage origin of replication; arrow indicates direction of (+) strand synthesis
   2392..2461    -  CDS            lacZα (fragment): LacZα fragment of β-galactosidase; lacZ fragment
   2456..2588    -  repeat_region  AAV2 ITR (fragment): inverted terminal repeat of adeno-associated virus serotype 2 inverted
   2649..2897    +  enhancer       CMV enhancer (fragment): human cytomegalovirus immediate early enhancer
   2899..3176    +  promoter       chicken β-actin promoter: No description available
   3177..3312    +  intron         hybrid intron (fragment): hybrid between chicken β-actin (CBA) and minute virus of mice (MMV) introns (Gray et al., 2011)
   3401..3531    +  intron         chimeric intron (fragment): chimera between introns from chicken β-actin and rabbit β-globin
   3529..3597    +  CDS            HBB (fragment): HBB_LEPEU - Experimental evidence at protein level: Swiss-Prot protein existence level 1. Involved in oxygen transport from the lung to the various peripheral tissues. From Lepus europaeus (European hare).
   3633..4340    +  CDS            mTagBFP2: mTagBFP2 is a basic (constitutively fluorescent) blue fluorescent protein published in 2011, derived from Entacmaea quadricolor. It is reported to be a very rapidly-maturing monomer with very low acid sensitivity.
   4364..4952    +  misc_feature   WPRE: woodchuck hepatitis virus posttranscriptional regulatory element
   4995..5116    -  polyA_signal   SV40 poly(A) signal: SV40 polyadenylation signal
   5139..5207    -  CDS            large T antigen (fragment): large T antigen from SV40 (simian virus 40)
   5278..5411    +  repeat_region  AAV2 ITR: inverted terminal repeat of adeno-associated virus serotype 2 inverted
   5405..5461    -  CDS            lacI (fragment): lac repressor; lacI; The lac repressor binds to the lac operator to inhibit transcription in E. coli. This inhibition can be relieved by adding lactose or isopropyl-β-D-thiogalactopyranoside (IPTG).
>Addgene plasmid #234537 | pAAV-CAG-Lck-mTagBFP2 | addgene full sequence | sequence record 471022 | Addgene NGS Result
CTTCCGCTTCCTCGCTCACTGACTCGCTGCGCTCGGTCGTTCGGCTGCGGCGAGCGGTATCAGCTCACTC
AAAGGCGGTAATACGGTTATCCACAGAATCAGGGGATAACGCAGGAAAGAACATGTGAGCAAAAGGCCAG
CAAAAGGCCAGGAACCGTAAAAAGGCCGCGTTGCTGGCGTTTTTCCATAGGCTCCGCCCCCCTGACGAGC
ATCACAAAAATCGACGCTCAAGTCAGAGGTGGCGAAACCCGACAGGACTATAAAGATACCAGGCGTTTCC
CCCTGGAAGCTCCCTCGTGCGCTCTCCTGTTCCGACCCTGCCGCTTACCGGATACCTGTCCGCCTTTCTC
CCTTCGGGAAGCGTGGCGCTTTCTCATAGCTCACGCTGTAGGTATCTCAGTTCGGTGTAGGTCGTTCGCT
CCAAGCTGGGCTGTGTGCACGAACCCCCCGTTCAGCCCGACCGCTGCGCCTTATCCGGTAACTATCGTCT
TGAGTCCAACCCGGTAAGACACGACTTATCGCCACTGGCAGCAGCCACTGGTAACAGGATTAGCAGAGCG
AGGTATGTAGGCGGTGCTACAGAGTTCTTGAAGTGGTGGCCTAACTACGGCTACACTAGAAGAACAGTAT
TTGGTATCTGCGCTCTGCTGAAGCCAGTTACCTTCGGAAAAAGAGTTGGTAGCTCTTGATCCGGCAAACA
AACCACCGCTGGTAGCGGTGGTTTTTTTGTTTGCAAGCAGCAGATTACGCGCAGAAAAAAAGGATCTCAA
GAAGATCCTTTGATCTTTTCTACGGGGTCTGACGCTCAGTGGAACGAAAACTCACGTTAAGGGATTTTGG
TCATGAGATTATCAAAAAGGATCTTCACCTAGATCCTTTTAAATTAAAAATGAAGTTTTAAATCAATCTA
AAGTATATATGAGTAAACTTGGTCTGACAGTTACCAATGCTTAATCAGTGAGGCACCTATCTCAGCGATC
TGTCTATTTCGTTCATCCATAGTTGCCTGACTCCCCGTCGTGTAGATAACTACGATACGGGAGGGCTTAC
CATCTGGCCCCAGTGCTGCAATGATACCGCGAGACCCACGCTCACCGGCTCCAGATTTATCAGCAATAAA
CCAGCCAGCCGGAAGGGCCGAGCGCAGAAGTGGTCCTGCAACTTTATCCGCCTCCATCCAGTCTATTAAT
TGTTGCCGGGAAGCTAGAGTAAGTAGTTCGCCAGTTAATAGTTTGCGCAACGTTGTTGCCATTGCTACAG
GCATCGTGGTGTCACGCTCGTCGTTTGGTATGGCTTCATTCAGCTCCGGTTCCCAACGATCAAGGCGAGT
TACATGATCCCCCATGTTGTGCAAAAAAGCGGTTAGCTCCTTCGGTCCTCCGATCGTTGTCAGAAGTAAG
TTGGCCGCAGTGTTATCACTCATGGTTATGGCAGCACTGCATAATTCTCTTACTGTCATGCCATCCGTAA
GATGCTTTTCTGTGACTGGTGAGTACTCAACCAAGTCATTCTGAGAATAGTGTATGCGGCGACCGAGTTG
CTCTTGCCCGGCGTCAATACGGGATAATACCGCGCCACATAGCAGAACTTTAAAAGTGCTCATCATTGGA
AAACGTTCTTCGGGGCGAAAACTCTCAAGGATCTTACCGCTGTTGAGATCCAGTTCGATGTAACCCACTC
GTGCACCCAACTGATCTTCAGCATCTTTTACTTTCACCAGCGTTTCTGGGTGAGCAAAAACAGGAAGGCA
AAATGCCGCAAAAAAGGGAATAAGGGCGACACGGAAATGTTGAATACTCATACTCTTCCTTTTTCAATAT
TATTGAAGCATTTATCAGGGTTATTGTCTCATGAGCGGATACATATTTGAATGTATTTAGAAAAATAAAC
AAATAGGGGTTCCGCGCACATTTCCCCGAAAAGTGCCACCTAAATTGTAAGCGTTAATATTTTGTTAAAA
TTCGCGTTAAATTTTTGTTAAATCAGCTCATTTTTTAACCAATAGGCCGAAATCGGCAAAATCCCTTATA
AATCAAAAGAATAGACCGAGATAGGGT
[37 nt withheld, positions 2058-2094]
AAAGAACGTGGACTCCAACGTCAAAGG
[49 nt withheld, positions 2122-2170]
T
[91 nt withheld, positions 2172-2262]
G
[124 nt withheld, positions 2264-2387]
CCCATTCGCCATTCAGGCTGCGCAACTGTTGGGAAGGGCGATCGGTGCGGGCCTCTTCGCTATTACGCCA
GCTGCGCGCTCGCTCGCTCACTGAGGCCGCCCGGGCAAAGCCCGGGCGTCGGGCGACCTTTGGTCGCCCG
GCCTCAGTGAGCGAGCGAGCGCGCAGAGAGGGAGTGGCCAACTCCATCACTAGGGGTTCCTTGTAGTTAA
TGATTAACCCGCCATGCTACTTATCTACGTAGCCATGCTCTAGGAAGAGTACCATTGACGTCAATAATGA
CGTATGTTCCCATAGTAACGCCAATAGGGACTTTCCATTGACGTCAATGGGTGGAGTATTTACGGTAAAC
TGCCCACTTGGCAGTACATCAAGTGTATCATATGCCAAGTACGCCCCCTATTGACGTCAATGACGGTAAA
TGGCCCGCCTGGCATTATGCCCAGTACATGACCTTATGGGACTTTCCTACTTGGCAGTACATCTACGTAT
TAGTCATCGCTATTACCATGGTCGAGGTGAGCCCCACGTTCTGCTTCACTCTCCCCATCTCCCCCCCCTC
CCCACCCCCAATTTTGTATTTATTTATTTTTTAATTATTTTGTGCAGCGATGGGGGCGGGGGGGGGGGGG
GGGCGCGCGCCGGGGGGGGGGGGGGGGGGGGGGGGGGGGGGGGGGGGGRGGCGGAGAGGTGCGGCGGCAG
CCAATCAGAGCGGCGCGCTCCGAAAGTTTCCTTTTATGGCGAGGCGGCGGCGGCGGCGGCCCTATAAAAA
GCGAAGCGCGCGGCGGGCGGGAGTCGCTGCGCGCTGCCTTCGCCCCGTGCCCCGCTCCGCCGCCGCCTCG
CGCCGCCCGCCCCGGCTCTGACTGACCGCGTTACTCCCACAGGTGAGCGGGCGGGACGGCCCTTCTCCTC
CGGGCTGTAATTAGCGCTTGGTTTAATGACGGCTTGTTTCTTTTCTGTGGCTGCGTGAAAGCCTTGAGGG
GCTCCGGGAGGGCCCTTTGTGCGGGGGGAGCGGCTCGGGGCTGTCCGCGGGGGGACGGCTGCCTTCGGGG
GGGACGGGGCAGGGCGGGGTTCGGCTTCTGGCGTGTGACCGGCGGCTCTAGAGCCTCTGCTAACCATGTT
CATGCCTTCTTCTTTTTCCTACAGCTCCTGGGCAACGTGCTGGTTATTGTGCTGTCTCATCATTTTGGCA
AAGAATTGGATCCACCGGTGCCACCATGGGCTGCGTGTGCAGCAGCAACCCCGAGGTGTCTAAGGGCGAA
GAGCTGATTAAGGAGAACATGCACATGAAGCTGTACATGGAGGGCACCGTGGACAACCATCACTTCAAGT
GCACATCCGAGGGCGAAGGCAAGCCCTACGAGGGCACCCAGACCATGAGAATCAAGGTGGTCGAGGGCGG
CCCTCTCCCCTTCGCCTTCGACATCCTGGCTACTAGCTTCCTCTACGGCAGCAAGACCTTCATCAACCAC
ACCCAGGGCATCCCCGACTTCTTCAAGCAGTCCTTCCCTGAGGGCTTCACATGGGAGAGAGTCACCACAT
ACGAAGACGGGGGCGTGCTGACCGCTACCCAGGACACCAGCCTCCAGGACGGCTGCCTCATCTACAACGT
CAAGATCAGAGGGGTGAACTTCACATCCAACGGCCCTGTGATGCAGAAGAAAACACTCGGCTGGGAGGCC
TTCACCGAGACGCTGTACCCCGCTGACGGCGGCCTGGAAGGCAGAAACGACATGGCCCTGAAGCTCGTGG
GCGGGAGCCATCTGATCGCAAACGCCAAGACCACATATAGATCCAAGAAACCCGCTAAGAACCTCAAGAT
GCCTGGCGTCTACTATGTGGACTACAGACTGGAAAGAATCAAGGAGGCCAACAACGAGACCTACGTCGAG
CAGCACGAGGTGGCAGTGGCCAGATACTGCGACCTCCCTAGCAAACTGGGGCACAAGCTGAATTAAGCGG
CCGCAAGCTTATCGATAATCAACCTCTGGATTACAAAATTTGTGAAAGATTGACTGGTATTCTTAACTAT
GTTGCTCCTTTTACGCTATGTGGATACGCTGCTTTAATGCCTTTGTATCATGCTATTGCTTCCCGTATGG
CTTTCATTTTCTCCTCCTTGTATAAATCCTGGTTGCTGTCTCTTTATGAGGAGTTGTGGCCCGTTGTCAG
GCAACGTGGCGTGGTGTGCACTGTGTTTGCTGACGCAACCCCCACTGGTTGGGGCATTGCCACCACCTGT
CAGCTCCTTTCCGGGACTTTCGCTTTCCCCCTCCCTATTGCCACGGCGGAACTCATCGCCGCCTGCCTTG
CCCGCTGCTGGACAGGGGCTCGGCTGTTGGGCACTGACAATTCCGTGGTGTTGTCGGGGAAATCATCGTC
CTTTCCTTGGCTGCTCGCCTGTGTTGCCACCTGGATTCTGCGCGGGACGTCCTTCTGCTACGTCCCTTCG
GCCCTCAATCCAGCGGACCTTCCTTCCCGCGGCCTGCTGCCGGCTCTGCGGCCTCTTCCGCGTCTTCGCC
TTCGCCCTCAGACGAGTCGGATCTCCCTTTGGGCCGCCTCCCCGCATCGATACCGTCGACCCGGGCGGCC
GCTTCGAGCAGACATGATAAGATACATTGATGAGTTTGGACAAACCACAACTAGAATGCAGTGAAAAAAA
TGCTTTATTTGTGAAATTTGTGATGCTATTGCTTTATTTGTAACCATTATAAGCTGCAATAAACAAGTTA
ACAACAACAATTGCATTCATTTTATGTTTCAGGTTCAGGGGGAGATGTGGGAGGTTTTTTAAAGCAAGTA
AAACCTCTACAAATGTGGTAAAATCGATAAGGATCTTCCTAGAGCATGGCTACGTAGATAAGTAGCATGG
CGGGTTAATCATTAACTACAAGGAACCCCTAGTGATGGAGTTGGCCACTCCCTCTCTGCGCGCTCGCTCG
CTCACTGAGGCCGGGCGACCAAAGGTCGCCCGACGCCCGGGCTTTGCCCGGGCGGCCTCAGTGAGCGAGC
GAGCGCGCAGCTGCATTAATGAATCGGCCAACGCGCGGGGAGAGGCGGTTTGCGTATTGGGCGCT
